Addgene plasmid #250459: pPR-1_2E_LN
Purpose: GRASP module to assemble sPPR proteins for RNA editing: module 2E_LN
Depositing lab: Ian Small. Depositing organization: University of Western Australia. Publication: GRASP: a modular toolkit for building synthetic pentatricopeptide repeat RNA-binding proteins. Dennis M, Low SY, Viljoen A, Pullakhandam A, Colas des Francs-Small C, Campbell-Clause L, Bond CS, Small I, Kwok van der Giezen FM. Nucleic Acids Res. 2025 Oct 28;53(20):gkaf1169. doi: 10.1093/nar/gkaf1169. PubMed 41224122.
Backbone
  Vector backbone: pAGM1311
  Backbone manufacturer: Sylvestre Marillonnet
  Vector type: Synthetic Biology
Growth in bacteria
  Bacterial resistance: Kanamycin, 50 μg/mL
  Growth temperature: 37°C
  Growth strain: DH5alpha
  Copy number: High Copy
Gene/Insert
  Gene/Insert name: 2E_LN
  Species: Synthetic
  Cloning method: Golden Gate
Terms and licenses: Academic/Nonprofit Terms; Industry Terms: Not Available to Industry
Depositor comments: GRASP kit for MoClo assembly of sPPR proteins is a library of 42 plasmids which can be combined to assemble sPPR proteins with 9, 14, or 19 motifs to target any RNA sequence of the same length. See the original publication for more information, and find code for analysis and script for GRASP assembly at https://github.com/farleykvdg/GRASP.
How to cite: pPR-1_2E_LN was a gift from Ian Small (Addgene plasmid # 250459 ; http://n2t.net/addgene:250459 ; RRID:Addgene_250459)
