[The description below was written by a language model from this plasmid's Addgene catalogue record and pLannotate feature annotations shown in this document.]
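Description:
pPR-1_2E_LN is a small (about 2.1 kb) synthetic-biology part plasmid built in the pAGM1311 backbone, a MoClo-style entry vector used to hold sub-parts for hierarchical Golden Gate assembly. It is one of the 42 library plasmids that make up the GRASP kit, a modular toolkit for constructing synthetic pentatricopeptide repeat (sPPR) RNA-binding proteins. The plasmid is propagated in E. coli at high copy number from a ColE1/pUC-type origin and is selected with kanamycin. Resistance comes from an aminoglycoside phosphotransferase gene that the annotation places directly downstream of a bla (AmpR) promoter.

The payload is the synthetic module named 2E_LN, inserted by Golden Gate cloning and described as a building block for sPPR proteins intended for RNA editing. According to the record, GRASP modules can be combined to produce sPPR proteins of 9, 14 or 19 motifs, designed to recognise any RNA sequence of matching length. The record does not explain what the "2E_LN" designation encodes, such as its position in the array or its nucleotide specificity, and the automated feature table does not annotate the insert at all. That table identifies only the resistance cassette, the origin and a short lacI fragment that is probably a backbone remnant. No promoter, tag or terminator for expressing the module is annotated, which fits its role as a donor part rather than an expression construct. The module is meant to be released and joined with other GRASP parts to build a full-length designer PPR coding sequence.
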