Features (pLannotate 1.2.2; 4 found; start..end, strand, type, name):
    171..275     +  promoter       AmpR promoter: bla
    276..1070    +  CDS            KanR: aminoglycoside phosphotransferase; aphA-3; confers resistance to kanamycin
   1241..1829    +  rep_origin     ori: high-copy-number ColE1/pMB1/pBR322/pUC origin of replication
   2012..2061    +  CDS            lacI (fragment): lac repressor; lacI; The lac repressor binds to the lac operator to inhibit transcription in E. coli. This inhibition can be relieved by adding lactose or isopropyl-β-D-thiogalactopyranoside (IPTG).
>Addgene plasmid #250459 | pPR-1_2E_LN | addgene full sequence | sequence record 498464 | Addgene NGS Result
ACATTGAACTTTTCGACAAAATGCCAGAGCGTAACGTTGTTTCGCGAGTTGTCTTCACGAAGTGGCTCTT
CAGTGGACGAAAGGGCCTCGTGATACGCCTATTTTTATAGGTTAATGTCATGATAATAATGGTTTCTTAG
ACGTCAGGTGGCACTTTTCGGGGAAATGTGCGCGGAACCCCTATTTGTTTATTTTTCTAAATACATTCAA
ATATGTATCCGCTCATGAGACAATAACCCTGATAAATGCTTCAATAATATTGAAAAAGGAAGAGTATGGC
TAAAATGAGAATATCACCGGAATTGAAAAAACTGATCGAAAAATACCGCTGCGTAAAAGATACGGAAGGA
ATGTCTCCTGCTAAGGTATATAAGCTGGTGGGAGAAAATGAAAACCTATATTTAAAAATGACGGACAGCC
GGTATAAAGGGACCACCTATGATGTGGAACGGGAAAAGGACATGATGCTATGGCTGGAAGGAAAGCTGCC
TGTTCCAAAGGTCCTGCACTTTGAACGGCATGATGGCTGGAGCAATCTGCTCATGAGTGAGGCCGATGGC
GTCCTTTGCTCGGAAGAGTATGAAGATGAACAAAGCCCTGAAAAGATTATCGAGCTGTATGCGGAGTGCA
TCAGGCTCTTTCACTCCATCGACATATCGGATTGTCCCTATACGAATAGCTTAGACAGCCGCTTAGCCGA
ATTGGATTACTTACTGAATAACGATCTGGCCGATGTGGATTGCGAAAACTGGGAAGAGGACACTCCATTT
AAAGATCCGCGCGAGCTGTATGATTTTTTAAAGACGGAAAAGCCCGAAGAGGAACTTGTCTTTTCCCACG
GCGACCTGGGAGACAGCAACATCTTTGTGAAAGATGGCAAAGTAAGTGGCTTTATTGATCTTGGGAGAAG
CGGCAGGGCGGACAAGTGGTATGACATTGCCTTCTGCGTCCGGTCGCTCAGGGAGGATATCGGGGAAGAA
CAGTATGTCGAGCTATTTTTTGACTTACTGGGGATCAAGCCTGATTGGGAGAAAATAAAATATTATATTT
TACTGGATGAATTGTTTTAGCTGTCAGACCAAGTTTACTCATATATACTTTAGATTGATTTAAAACTTCA
TTTTTAATTTAAAAGGATCTAGGTGAAGATCCTTTTTGATAATCTCATGACCAAAATCCCTTAACGTGAG
TTTTCGTTCCACTGAGCGTCAGACCCCGTAGAAAAGATCAAAGGATCTTCTTGAGATCCTTTTTTTCTGC
GCGTAATCTGCTGCTTGCAAACAAAAAAACCACCGCTACCAGCGGTGGTTTGTTTGCCGGATCAAGAGCT
ACCAACTCTTTTTCCGAAGGTAACTGGCTTCAGCAGAGCGCAGATACCAAATACTGTTCTTCTAGTGTAG
CCGTAGTTAGGCCACCACTTCAAGAACTCTGTAGCACCGCCTACATACCTCGCTCTGCTAATCCTGTTAC
CAGTGGCTGCTGCCAGTGGCGATAAGTCGTGTCTTACCGGGTTGGACTCAAGACGATAGTTACCGGATAA
GGCGCAGCGGTCGGGCTGAACGGGGGGTTCGTGCACACAGCCCAGCTTGGAGCGAACGACCTACACCGAA
CTGAGATACCTACAGCGTGAGCTATGAGAAAGCGCCACGCTTCCCGAAGGGAGAAAGGCGGACAGGTATC
CGGTAAGCGGCAGGGTCGGAACAGGAGAGCGCACGAGGGAGCTTCCAGGGGGAAACGCCTGGTATCTTTA
TAGTCCTGTCGGGTTTCGCCACCTCTGACTTGAGCGTCGATTTTTGTGATGCTCGTCAGGGGGGCGGAGC
CTATGGAAAAACGCCAGCAACGCGGCCTTTTTACGGTTCCTGGCCTTTTGCTGGCCTTTTGCTCACATGT
TCTTTCCTGCGTTATCCCCTGATTCTGTGGATAACCGTATTACCGCCTTTGAGTGAGCTGATACCGCTCG
CCGCAGCCGAACGACCGAGCGCAGCGAGTCAGTGAGCGAGGAAGCGGAAGAGCGCCCAATACGCAAACCG
CCTCTCCCCGCGCGTTGGCCGATTCATTAATCACTCTGTGAAG
