>Addgene plasmid #250459 | pPR-1_2E_LN | depositor partial sequence | sequence record 494183 | 2E_LN
TGAACTTTTCGACAAAATGCCAGAGCGTAACGTTGTTTCG
